>Addgene plasmid #222074 | pVP315 | addgene full sequence | sequence record 440981 | Addgene NGS Result
AAAAAAACCACCGCTACCAGCGGTGGTTTGTTTGCCGGATCAAGAGCTACCAACTCTTTTTCCGAAGGTA
ACTGGCTTCAGCAGAGCGCAGATACCAAATACTGTCCTTCTAGTGTAGCCGTAGTTAGGCCACCACTTCA
AGAACTCTGTAGCACCGCCTACATACCTCGCTCTGCTAATCCTGTTACCAGTGGCTGCTGCCAGTGGCGA
TAAGTCGTGTCTTACCGGGTTGGACTCAAGACGATAGTTACCGGATAAGGCGCAGCGGTCGGGCTGAACG
GGGGGTTCGTGCACACAGCCCAGCTTGGAGCGAACGACCTACACCGAACTGAGATACCTACAGCGTGAGC
TATGAGAAAGCGCCACGCTTCCCGAAGGGAGAAAGGCGGACAGGTATCCGGTAAGCGGCAGGGTCGGAAC
AGGAGAGCGCACGAGGGAGCTTCCAGGGGGAAACGCCTGGTATCTTTATAGTCCTGTCGGGTTTCGCCAC
CTCTGACTTGAGCGTCGATTTTTGTGATGCTCGTCAGGGGGGCGGAGCCTATGGAAAAACGCCAGCAACG
CGGCCTTTTTACGGTTCCTGGCCTTTTGCTGGCCTTTTGCTCACATGTTCTTTCCTGCGTTATCCCCTGA
TTCTGTGGATAACCGTATTACCGCCTTTGAGTGAGCTGATACCGCTCGCCGCAGCCGAACGACCGAGCGC
AGCGAGTCAGTGAGCGAGGAAGCGGAAGAGCGCCTGATGCGGTATTTTCTCCTTACGCATCTGTGCGGTA
TTTCACACCGCATATGGTGCACTCTCAGTACAATCTGCTCTGATGCCGCATAGTTAAGCCAGTATACACT
CCGCTATCGCTACGTGACTGGGTCATGGCTGCGCCCCGACACCCGCCAACACCCGCTGACGCGCCCTGAC
GGGCTTGTCTGCTCCCGGCATCCGCTTACAGACAAGCTGTGACCGGCTCCGGGAGCTGCATGTGTCAGAG
GTTTTCACCGTCATCACCGAAACGCGCGAGGCAGGGTGCCTTGATGTGGGCGCCGGCGGTCGAGTGGCGA
CGGCGCGGCTTGTCCGCGCCCTGGTAGATTGCCTGGCCGTAGGCCAGCCATTTTTGAGCGGCCAGCGGCC
GCGATAGGCCGACGCGAAGCGGCGGGGCGTAGGGAGCGCAGCGACCGAAGGGTAGGCGCTTTTTGCAGCT
CTTCGGCTGTGCGCTGGCCAGACAGTTATGCACAGGCCAGGCGGGTTTTAAGAGTTTTAATAAGTTTTAA
AGAGTTTTAGGCGGAAAAATCGCCTTTTTTCTCTTTTATATCAGTCACTTACATGTGTGACCGGTTCCCA
ATGTACGGCTTTGGGTTCCCAATGTACGGGTTCCGGTTCCCAATGTACGGCTTTGGGTTCCCAATGTACG
TGCTATCCACAGGAAAGAGAGCTTTTCGACCTTTTTCCCCTGCTAGGGCAATTTGCCCTAGCATCTGCTC
CGTACATTAGGAACCGGCGGATGCTTCGCCCTCGATCAGGTTGCGGTAGCGCATGACTAGGATCGGGCCA
GCCTGCCCCGCCTCCTCCTTCAAATCGTACTCCGGCAGGTCATTTGACCCGATCAGCTTGCGCACGGTGA
AACAGAACTTCTTGAACTCTCCGGCGCTGCCACTGCGTTCGTAGATCGTCTTGAACAACCATCTGGCTTC
TGCCTTGCCTGCGGCGCGGCGTGCCAGGCGGTAGAGAAAACGGCCGATGCCGGGATCGATCAAAAAGTAA
TCGGGGTGAACCGTCAGCACGTCCGGGTTCTTGCCTTCTGTGATCTCGCGGTACATCCAATCAGCTAGCT
CGATCTCGATGTACTCCGGCCGCCCGGTTTCGCTCTTTACGATCTTGTAGCGGCTAATCAAGGCTTCACC
CTCGGATACCGTCACCAGGCGGCCGTTCTTGGCCTTCTTCGTACGCTGCATGGCAACGTGCGTGGTGTTT
AACCGAATGCAGGTTTCTACCAGGTCGTCTTTCTGCTTTCCGCCATCGGCTCGCCGGCAGAACTTGAGTA
CGTCCGCAACGTGTGGACGGAACACGCGGCCGGGCTTGTCTCCCTTCCCTTCCCGGTATCGGTTCATGGA
TTCGGTTAGATGGGAAACCGCCATCAGTACCAGGTCGTAATCCCACACACTGGCCATGCCGGCCGGCCCT
GCGGAAACCTCTACGTGCCCGTCTGGAAGCTCGTAGCGGATCACCTCGCCAGCTCGTCGGTCACGCTTCG
ACAGACGGAAAACGGCCACGTCCATGATGCTGCGACTATCGCGGGTGCCCACGTCATAGAGCATCGGAAC
GAAAAAATCTGGTTGCTCGTCGCCCTTGGGCGGCTTCCTAATCGACGGCGCACCGGCTGCCGGCGGTTGC
CGGGATTCTTTGCGGATTCGATCAGCGGCCGCTTGCCACGATTCACCGGGGCGTGCTTCTGCCTCGATGC
GTTGCCGCTGGGCGGCCTGCGCGGCCTTCAACTTCTCCACCAGGTCATCACCCAGCGCCGCGCCGATTTG
TACCGGGCCGGATGGTTTGCGACCGCTCACGCCGATTCCTCGGGCTTGGGGGTTCCAGTGCCATTGCAGG
GCCGGCAGACAACCCAGCCGCTTACGCCTGGCCAACCGCCCGTTCCTCCACACATGGGGCATTCCACGGC
GTCGGTGCCTGGTTGTTCTTGATTTTCCATGCCGCCTCCTTTAGCCGCTAAAATTCATCTACTCATTTAT
TCATTTGCTCATTTACTCTGGTAGCTGCGCGATGTATTCAGATAGCAGCTCGGTAATGGTCTTGCCTTGG
CGTACCGCGTACATCTTCAGCTTGGTGTGATCCTCCGCCGGCAACTGAAAGTTGACCCGCTTCATGGCTG
GCGTGTCTGCCAGGCTGGCCAACGTTGCAGCCTTGCTGCTGCGTGCGCTCGGACGGCCGGCACTTAGCGT
GTTTGTGCTTTTGCTCATTTTCTCTTTACCTCATTAACTCAAATGAGTTTTGATTTAATTTCAGCGGCCA
GCGCCTGGACCTCGCGGGCAGCGTCGCCCTCGGGTTCTGATTCAAGAACGGTTGTGCCGGCGGCGGCAGT
GCCTGGGTAGCTCACGCGCTGCGTGATACGGGACTCAAGAATGGGCAGCTCGTACCCGGCCAGCGCCTCG
GCAACCTCACCGCCGATGCGCGTGCCTTTGATCGCCCGCGACACGACAAAGGCCGCTTGTAGCCTTCCAT
CCGTGACCTCAATGCGCTGCTTAACCAGCTCCACCAGGTCGGCGGTGGCCCATATGTCGTAAGGGCTTGG
CTGCACCGGAATCAGCACGAAGTCGGCTGCCTTGATCGCGGACACAGCCAAGTCCGCCGCCTGGGGCGCT
CCGTCGATCACTACGAAGTCGCGCCGGCCGATGGCCTTCACGTCGCGGTCAATCGTCGGGCGGTCGATGC
CGACAACGGTTAGCGGTTGATCTTCCCGCACGGCCGCCCAATCGCGGGCACTGCCCTGGGGATCGGAATC
GACTAACAGAACATCGGCCCCGGCGAGTTGCAGGGCGCGGGCTAGATGGGTTGCGATGGTCGTCTTGCCT
GACCCGCCTTTCTGGTTAAGTACAGCGATAACCTTCATGCGTTCCCCTTGCGTATTTGTTTATTTACTCA
TCGCATCATATACGCAGCGACCGCATGACGCAAGCTGTTTTACTCAAATACACATCACCTTTTTAGACGG
CGGCGCTCGGTTTCTTCAGCGGCCAAGCTGGCCGGCCAGGCCGCCAGCTTGGCATCAGACAAACCGGCCA
GGATTTCATGCAGCCGCACGGTTGATACGTGCGCGGGCGGCTCGAACACGTACCCGGCCGGGATCATCTC
CGCCTCGATCTCTTCGGTAATGAAAAACGGTTCGTCCTGGCCGTCCTGGTGCGGTTTCATGCTTGTTCCT
CTTGGCGTTCATTCTCGGCGGCCGCCAGGGCGTCGGCCTCGGTCAATGCGTCCTCACGGAAGGCACCGCG
CCGCCTGGCCTCGGTGGGCGTCACTTCCTCGCTGCGCTCAAGTGCGCGGTACAGGGTCGAGCGATGCACG
CCAAGCAGTGCAGCCGCCTCTTTCACGGTGCGGCCTTCCTGGTCGATCAGCTCGCGGGCGTGCGCGATCT
GTGCCGGGGTGAGGGTAGGGCGGGGGCCAAACTTCACGCCTCGGGCCTTGGCGGCCTCGCGCCCGCTCCG
GGTGCGGTCGATGATTAGGGAACGCTCGAACTCGGCAATGCCGGCGAACACGGTCAACACCATGCGGCCG
GCCGGCGTGGTGGTGTCGGCCCACGGCTCTGCCAGGCTACGCAGGCCCGCGCCGGCCTCCTGGATGCGCT
CGGCAATGTCCAGTAGGTCGCGGGTGCTGCGGGCCAGGCGGTCTAGCCTGGTCACTGTCACAACGTCGCC
AGGGCGTAGGTGGTCAAGCATCCTGGCCAGCTCCGGGCGGTCGCGCCTGGTGCCGGTGATCTTCTCGGAA
AACAGCTTGGTGCAGCCGGCCGCGTGCAGTTCGGCCCGTTGGTTGGTCAAGTCCTGGTCGTCGGTGCTGA
CGCGGGCATAGCCCAGCAGGCCAGCGGCGGCGCTCTTGTTCATGGCGTAATGTCTCCGGTTCTAGTCGCA
AGTATTCTACTTTATGCGACTAAAACACGCGACAAGAAAACGCCAGGAAAAGGGCAGGGCGGCAGCCTGT
CGCGTAACTTAGGACTTGTGCGACATGTCGTTTTCAGAAGAGGGCTGCACTGAACGTCAGAAGCCGACTG
CACTATAGCAGCGGAGGGGTTGGATCAAAGTACTTTAAAGTACTTTAAAGTACTTTAAAGTACTTTGATC
CCGAGGGGAACCCTGTGGTTGGCATGCACATACAAATGGACGAACGGATAAACCTTTTCACGCCCTTTTA
AATATCCGATTATTCTAATAAACGCTCTTTTCTCTTAGGTTTACCCGCCAATATATCCTGTCAAACACTG
ATAGTTTAAACTGAAGGCGGGAAACGACAATCTGATCCAAGCTCAAGCTAAGCTTCGTCTCACTGCACCT
TGAGACCGTCGACTTATATTCCCCAGAACATCAGGTTAATGGCGTTTTTGATGTCATTTTCGCGGTGGCT
GAGATCAGCCACTTCTTCCCCGATAACGGAAACCGGCACACTGGCCATATCGGTGGTCATCATGCGCCAG
CTTTCATCCCCGATATGCACCACCGGGTAAAGTTCACGGGAGACTTTATCTGACAGCAGACGTGCACTGG
CCAGGGGGATCACCATCCGTCGCCCGGGCGTGTCAATAATATCACTCTGTACATCCACAAACAGACGATA
ACGGCTCTCTCTTTTATAGGTGTAAACCTTAAACTGCATTTCACCAGCCCCTGTTCTCGTCAGCAAAAGA
GCCGTTCATTTCAATAAACCGGGCGACCTCAGCCATCCCTTCCTGATTTTCCGCTTTCCAGCGTTCGGCA
CGCAGACGACGGGCTTCATTCTGCATGGTTGTGCTTACCAGACCGGAGATATTGACATCATATATGCCTT
GAGCAACTGATAGCTGTCGCTGTCAACTGTCACTGTAATACGCTGCTTCATAGCATACCTCTTTTTGACA
TACTTCGGGTATACATATCAGTATATATTCTTATACCGCAAAAATCAGCGCGCAAATACGCATACTGTTA
TCTGGCTTTTAGTAAGCCGGATCCACGCGTTTACGCCCCGCCCTGCCACTCATCGCAGTACTGTTGTAAT
TCATTAAGCATTCTGCCGACATGGAAGCCATCACAAACGGCATGATGAACCTGAATCGCCAGCGGCATCA
GCACCTTGTCGCCTTGCGTATAATATTTGCCCATGGTGAAAACGGGGGCGAAGAAGTTGTCCATATTGGC
CACGTTTAAATCAAAACTGGTGAAACTCACCCAGGGATTGGCTGAGACTAAAAACATATTCTCAATAAAC
CCTTTAGGGAAATAGGCCAGGTTTTCACCGTAACACGCCACATCTTGCGAATATATGTGTAGAAACTGCC
GGAAATCGTCGTGGTATTCACTCCAGAGCGATGAAAACGTTTCAGTTTGCTCATGGAAAACGGTGTAACA
AGGGTGAACACTATCCCATATCACCAGCTCACCGTCTTTCATTGCCATACGGAATTCCGGATGAGCATTC
ATCAGGCGGGCAAGAATGTGAATAAAGGCCGGATAAAACTTGTGCTTATTTTTCTTTACGGTCTTTAAAA
AGGCCGTAATATCCAGCTGAACGGTCTGGTTATAGGTACATTGAGCAACTGACTGAAATGCCTCAAAATG
TTCTTTACGATGCCATTGGGATATATCAACGGTGGTATATCCAGTGATTTTTTTCTCCATTTTAGCTTCC
TTAGCTCCTGAAAATCTCGACGGATCCTAACTCAAAATCCACACATTATACGAGCCGGAAGCATAAAGTG
TAAAGCCTGGGGTGCCTAATGCGGCCGCGGTCTCAGTATACTAAGAGACGCTGCAGGCATGCGACGTCGG
GCCCTCTAGAGGATCCCCGGGTACCGCGAATTCAATTCGGCGTTAATTCAGTACATTAAAAACGTCCGCA
ATGTGTTATTAAGTTGTCTAAGCGTCAATTTGTTTACACCACAATATATCCTGCCACCAGCCAGCCAACA
GCTCCCCGACCGGCAGCTCGGCACAAAATCACCACTCGATACAGGCAGCCCATCAGTCCGGGACGGCGTC
AGCGGGAGAGCCGTTGTAAGGCGGCAGACTTTGCTCATGTTACCGATGCTATTCGGAAGAACGGCAACTA
AGCTGCCGGGTTTGAAACACGGATGATCTCGCGGAGGGTAGCATGTTGATTGTAACGATGACAGAGCGTT
GCTGCCTGTGATCCAGATCATGAACAATAAAACTGTCTGCTTACATAAACAGTAATACAAGGGGTGTTAT
GAGCCATATTCAACGGGAAACGTCTTGCTCTAGGCCGCGATTAAATTCCAACATGGATGCTGATTTATAT
GGGTATAAATGGGCTCGCGATAATGTCGGGCAATCAGGTGCGACAATCTATCGATTGTATGGGAAGCCCG
ATGCGCCAGAGTTGTTTCTGAAACATGGCAAAGGTAGCGTTGCCAATGATGTTACAGATGAGATGGTCAG
ACTAAACTGGCTGACGGAATTTATGCCTCTTCCGACCATCAAGCATTTTATCCGTACTCCTGATGATGCA
TGGTTACTCACCACTGCGATCCCCGGGAAAACAGCATTCCAGGTATTAGAAGAATATCCTGATTCAGGTG
AAAATATTGTTGATGCGCTGGCAGTGTTCCTGCGCCGGTTGCATTCGATTCCTGTTTGTAATTGTCCTTT
TAACAGCGATCGCGTATTTCGGCTCGCTCAGGCGCAATCACGAATGAATAACGGTTTGGTTGATGCGAGT
GATTTTGATGACGAGCGTAATGGCTGGCCTGTTGAACAAGTCTGGAAAGAAATGCATAAACTTTTGCCAT
TCTCACCGGATTCAGTCGTCACTCATGGTGATTTCTCACTTGATAACCTTATTTTTGACGAGGGGAAATT
AATAGGTTGTATTGATGTTGGACGAGTCGGAATCGCAGACCGATACCAGGATCTTGCCATCCTATGGAAC
TGCCTCGGTGAGTTTTCTCCTTCATTACAGAAACGGCTTTTTCAAAAATATGGTATTGATAATCCTGATA
TGAATAAATTGCAGTTTCATTTGATGCTCGATGAGTTTTTCTAACAGCGGCGGAGGAACTCTTTGATCCG
GTTCCTGAACAGGATCTATTTGAGGCGCTAAATGAAACCTTAACGCTATGGAACTCGCCGCCCGACTGGG
CTGGCGATGAGCGAAATGTAGTGCTTACGTTGTCCCGCATTTGGTACAGCGCAGTAACCGGCAAAATCGC
GCCGAAGGATGTCGCTGCCGACTGGGCAATGGAGCGCCTGCCGGCCCAGTATCAGCCCGTCATACTTGAA
GCTAGACAGGCTTATCTTGGACAAGAAGAAGATCGCTTGGCCTCGCGCGCAGATCAGTTGGAAGAATTTG
TCCACTACGTGAAAGGCGAGATCACCAAGGTAGTCGGCAAATAATGTCTAGCTAGAAATTCGTTCAAGCC
GACGCCGCTTCGCGGCGCGGCTTAACTCAAGCGTTAGATGCACTAAGCACATAATTGCTCACAGCCAAAC
TATCAGGTCAAGTCTGCTTTTATTATTTTTAAGCGTGCATAATAAGCCCTACACAAATTGGGAGATATAT
CATGCATGACCAAAATCCCTTAACGTGAGTTTTCGTTCCACTGAGCGTCAGACCCCGTAGAAAAGATCAA
AGGATCTTCTTGAGATCCTTTTTTTCTGCGCGTAATCTGCTGCTTGCAAAC
Features (pLannotate 1.2.2; 17 found; start..end, strand, type, name):
    733..873     -  misc_feature   bom: basis of mobility region from pBR322
    975..1014    -  CDS            rop (fragment): Rop protein, which maintains plasmids at low copy number; rop
   1217..1411    -  rep_origin     pVS1 oriV: origin of replication for the Pseudomonas plasmid pVS1 (Heeb et al., 2000)
   1477..2550    -  CDS            pVS1 RepA: replication protein from the Pseudomonas plasmid pVS1 (Heeb et al., 2000)
   2979..3608    -  CDS            pVS1 StaA: stability protein from the Pseudomonas plasmid pVS1 (Heeb et al., 2000)
   4168..4569    -  CDS            Y4CG_SINFN (fragment): Protein inferred from homology: Swiss-Prot protein existence level 3. From Sinorhizobium fredii (strain NBRC 101917 / NGR234).
   4939..4963    -  misc_feature   RB T-DNA repeat: right border repeat from nopaline C58 T-DNA
   5057..5359    -  CDS            ccdB: CCDB_ECOLI - Also known as G, letB, letD. Experimental evidence at protein level: Swiss-Prot protein existence level 1. Toxic component of a type II toxin-antitoxin (TA) system, functioning in plasmid maintainence. Responsible for the post- segregational killing (PSK) of plasmid-free cells, also referred to as a plasmid addiction system. Half-life of over 2 hours. Cell killing by CcdB is accompanied by filamentation, defects in chromosome and plasmid segregation, defects in cell division, formation of anucleate cells, decreased DNA synthesis and plasmid loss. Interferes with the activity of DN
   5364..5522    -  CDS            ccdA (fragment): CCDA_ECO57 - Also known as H, letA. Experimental evidence at protein level: Swiss-Prot protein existence level 1. Antitoxin component of a type II toxin-antitoxin (TA) system which inhibits the post-segregational killing (PSK) of plasmid-free cells, also referred to as a plasmid addiction system. Binds to and blocks the activity of CcdB; will also remove bound CcdB protein from the CcdB-GyrA complex by forming a CcdA-CcdB complex, a process termed rejuvenation. Functions as a transcriptional corepressor for the ccdAB operon, repression also requires CcdB (By similarity). From Escherichia coli
   5679..6360    -  CDS            CmR (fragment): chloramphenicol acetyltransferase confers resistance to chloramphenicol
   6361..6390    -  promoter       cat promoter (fragment): promoter of the E. coli cat gene encoding chloramphenicol acetyltransferase
   6414..6444    -  promoter       lac UV5 promoter: E. coli lac promoter with an "up" mutation
   6514..6536    -  misc_feature   MCS (fragment): pUC18/19 multiple cloning site
   6612..6636    -  misc_feature   LB T-DNA repeat: left border repeat from nopaline C58 T-DNA
   6929..7744    +  CDS            KanR: aminoglycoside phosphotransferase; aph(3')-Ia; confers resistance to kanamycin in bacteria or G418 (Geneticin®) in eukaryotes
   7745..8094    +  CDS            SmR (fragment): aminoglycoside adenylyltransferase (Murphy, 1985); aadA; confers resistance to spectinomycin and streptomycin
   8340..547     +  rep_origin     ori (across the origin): high-copy-number ColE1/pMB1/pBR322/pUC origin of replication
