[The description below was written by a language model from this plasmid's Addgene catalogue record and pLannotate feature annotations shown in this document.]
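Description:
pVP315 is an empty level 1 acceptor vector from the MultiGreen 2.0 system, a multiplexing extension of GreenGate (Golden Gate-style, type IIS restriction enzyme) cloning for plants. It is designated the "EF" acceptor and was built on the pVP077 backbone. The sequenced plasmid is about 8.4 kb and has the layout of a binary T-DNA vector. A high-copy ColE1/pMB1-type origin with the pBR322 bom region supports replication in E. coli. The pVS1 oriV, RepA and StaA elements provide replication and stable maintenance in Agrobacterium. Backbone selection is by kanamycin through an aph(3')-Ia gene. The truncated aadA (spectinomycin/streptomycin) fragment directly downstream of it may be a leftover of an earlier marker, though the record does not say so.

Between the nopaline-type left and right T-DNA border repeats lies a counter-selection cassette rather than a payload. It comprises the ccdB toxin gene, a ccdA fragment and a chloramphenicol acetyltransferase gene with its cat promoter, along with a lac UV5 promoter and a remnant of the pUC multiple cloning site. Because ccdB poisons DNA gyrase in ordinary E. coli strains, the empty vector is kept in a ccdB-tolerant strain under chloramphenicol plus kanamycin. When assembled modules replace the cassette, recombinants can be recovered in standard strains on kanamycin alone, and uncut vector is eliminated.

The record notes that all unused Esp3I sites have been domesticated, which suggests Esp3I is reserved for defined assembly steps. The type IIS sites and overhangs are not annotated in the feature table. No plant promoter, gene or plant selectable marker is present, as these would come from inserted modules.
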