Addgene plasmid #222074: pVP315
Purpose: (Empty Backbone) MultiGreen 2.0 EF level 1 acceptor vector, kanamycin selection.
Depositing lab: Wayne Parrott. Depositing organization: University of Georgia. Publication: MultiGreen: A multiplexing architecture for GreenGate cloning. Pennetti VJ, LaFayette PR, Parrott WA. PLoS One. 2024 Sep 18;19(9):e0306008. doi: 10.1371/journal.pone.0306008. eCollection 2024. PubMed 39292669.
Backbone
  Vector backbone: pVP077
  Vector type: Synthetic Biology ; GreenGate compatible cloning vector
Growth in bacteria
  Bacterial resistance: Chloramphenicol and Kanamycin, 25 & 50 μg/mL
  Growth temperature: 37°C
  Growth strain: ccdB Survival
  Copy number: High Copy
Gene/Insert
  Gene/Insert name: None
  Mutation: All unused Esp3i sites are domesticated
Terms and licenses: Academic/Nonprofit Terms; Industry Terms
How to cite: pVP315 was a gift from Wayne Parrott (Addgene plasmid # 222074 ; http://n2t.net/addgene:222074 ; RRID:Addgene_222074)
